>Addgene plasmid #237864 | EML8543_pEML41003 | addgene full sequence | sequence record 485613 | Addgene NGS Result
GAATTCGGATCCGGAGTGAGACCGCAGCTGGCACGACAGGTTTGCCGACTGGAAAGCGGGCAGTGAGCGC
AACGCAATTAATGTGAGTTAGCTCACTCATTAGGCACCCCAGGCTTTACACTTTATGCTTCCGGCTCGTA
TGTTGTGTGGAATTGTGAGCGGATAACAATTTCACACAGGAAACAGCTATGACCATGATTACGCCAAGCT
TGCATGCCTGCAGGTCGACTCTAGAGGATCCCCGGGTACCGAGCTCGAATTCACTGGCCGTCGTTTTACA
ACGTCGTGACTGGGAAAACCCTGGCGTTACCCAACTTAATCGCCTTGCAGCACATCCCCCTTTCGCCAGC
TGGCGTAATAGCGAAGAGGCCCGCACCGATCGCCCTTCCCAACAGTTGCGCAGCCTGAATGGCGAATGGC
GCCTGATGCGGTATTTTCTCCTTACGCATCTGTGCGGTATTTCACACCGCATATGGTGCACTCTCAGTAC
AATCTGCTCTGATGCCGCATAGTTAAGCCAGCCCCGACACCCGCCAACACCCGCTGACGCGCCCTGACGG
GCTTGTCTGCTCCCGGCATCCGCTTACAGACAAGCTGTGACGGTCTCACGCTCTTGGACTCCTGTTGATA
GATCCAGTAATGACCTCAGAACTCCATCTGGATTTGTTCAGAACGCTCGGTTGCCGCCGGGCGTTTTTTA
TTGGTGAGAATCCAGGCAATTGTGTCTCAAAATCTCTGATGTTACATTGCACAAGATAAAAATATATCAT
CATGAACAATAAAACTGTCTGCTTACATAAACAGTAATACAAGGGGTGTTATGAGCCATATTCAGCGTGA
AACGAGCTGTAGCCGTCCGCGTCTGAACAGCAACATGGATGCGGATCTGTATGGCTATAAATGGGCGCGT
GATAACGTGGGTCAGAGCGGCGCGACCATTTATCGTCTGTATGGCAAACCGGATGCGCCGGAACTGTTTC
TGAAACATGGCAAAGGCAGCGTGGCGAACGATGTGACCGATGAAATGGTGCGTCTGAACTGGCTGACCGA
ATTTATGCCGCTGCCGACCATTAAACATTTTATTCGCACCCCGGATGATGCGTGGCTGCTGACCACCGCG
ATTCCGGGCAAAACCGCGTTTCAGGTGCTGGAAGAATATCCGGATAGCGGCGAAAACATTGTGGATGCGC
TGGCCGTGTTTCTGCGTCGTCTGCATAGCATTCCGGTGTGCAACTGCCCGTTTAACAGCGATCGTGTGTT
TCGTCTGGCCCAGGCGCAGAGCCGTATGAACAACGGCCTGGTGGATGCGAGCGATTTTGATGATGAACGT
AACGGCTGGCCGGTGGAACAGGTGTGGAAAGAAATGCATAAACTGCTGCCGTTTAGCCCGGATAGCGTGG
TGACCCACGGCGATTTTAGCCTGGATAACCTGATTTTCGATGAAGGCAAACTGATTGGCTGCATTGATGT
GGGCCGTGTGGGCATTGCGGATCGTTATCAGGATCTGGCCATTCTGTGGAACTGCCTGGGCGAATTTAGC
CCGAGCCTGCAAAAACGTCTGTTTCAGAAATATGGCATTGATAATCCGGATATGAACAAACTGCAATTTC
ATCTGATGCTGGATGAATTTTTCTAATAATTAATTGAACTATGCGTAACGGCAAAAGCACCGCCGGACAT
CAGCGCTAGCGGAGTGTATACTGGCTTACTATGTTGGCACTGATGAGGGTGTCAGTGAAGTGCTTCATGT
GGCAGGAGAAAAAAGGCTGCACCGGTGCGTCAGCAGAATATGTGATACAGGATATATTCCGCTTCCTCGC
TCACTGACTCGCTACGCTCGGTCGTTCGACTGCGGCGAGCGGAAATGGCTTACGAACGGGGCGGAGATTT
CCTGGAAGATGCCAGGAAGATACTTAACAGGGAAGTGAGAGGGCCGCGGCAAAGCCGTTTTTCCATAGGC
TCCGCCCCCCTGACAAGCATCACGAAATCTGACGCTCAAATCAGTGGTGGCGAAACCCGACAGGACTATA
AAGATACCAGGCGTTTCCCCCTGGCGGCTCCCTCGTGCGCTCTCCTGTTCCTGCCTTTCGGTTTACCGGT
GTCATTCCGCTGTTATGGCCGCGTTTGTCTCATTCCACGCCTGACACTCAGTTCCGGGTAGGCAGTTCGC
TCCAAGCTGGACTGTATGCACGAACCCCCCGTTCAGTCCGACCGCTGCGCCTTATCCGGTAACTATCGTC
TTGAGTCCAACCCGGAAAGACATGCAAAAGCACCACTGGCAGCAGCCACTGGTAATTGATTTAGAGGAGT
TAGTCTTGAAGTCATGCGCCGGTTCAGGCTAAACTGAAAGGACAAGTTTTGGTGACTGCGCTCCTCCAAG
CCAGTTACCTCGGTTCAAAGAGTTGGTAGCTCAGAGAACCTTCGAAAAACCGCCCTGCAAGGCGGTTTTT
TCGTTTTCAGAGCAAGAGATTACGCGCAGACCAAAACGATCTCAAGAAGATCATCTTATTAATCAGATAA
AATATTTCTAGCTAGAGTCGATCTTCGCCAGCAGGGCGAGGATCGTGGCATCACCGAACCGCGCCGTGCG
CGGGTCGTCGGTGAGCCAGAGTTTCAGCAGGCCGCCCAGGTCGCCATTGATGCGGGCCAGCTCGCGGACG
TGCTCATAGTCCACGACGCCCGTGATTTTGTAGCCCTGGCCGACGGCCAGCAGGTAGGCCGACAGGCTCA
TGCCGGCCGCCGCCGCCTTTTCCTCAATCGCTCTTCGTTCGTCTGGAAGGCAGTACACCTTGATAGGTGG
GCTGCCCTTCCTGGTTGGCTTGGTTTCATCAGCCATCCGCTTGCCCTCATCTGTTACGCCGGCGGTAGCC
GGCCAGCCTCGCAGAGCAGGATTCCCGTTGAGCACCGCCAGGTGCGAATAAGGGACAGTGAAGAAGGAAC
ACCCGCTCGCGGGTGGGCCTACTTCACCTATCCTGCCCGGCTGACGCCGTTGGATACACCAAGGAAAGTC
TACACGAACCCTTTGGCAAAATCCTGTATATCGTGCGAAAAAGGATGGATATACCGAAAAAATCGCTATA
ATGACCCCGAAGCAGGGTTATGCAGCGGAAAAGCGCTGCTTCCCTGCTGTTTTGTGGAATATCTACCGAC
TGGAAACAGGCAAATGCAGGAAATTACTGAACTGAGGGGACAGGCGAGACACGATGCCAAAGAGCTACAC
CGACGAGCTGGCCGAGTGGGTTGAATCCCGCGCGGCCAAGAAGCGCCGGCGTGATGAGGCTGCGGTTGCG
TTCCTGGCGGTGAGGGCGGATGTCGATCGACTCTAGCTAGAGGATCGATCCTTTTTAACCCATTTACCAC
ATATACCTGCCGTTCACTATTATTTAGTGAAATGAGATATTATGATATTTTCTGAATTGTGATTAAAAAG
GCAACTTTATGCCCATGCAACAGAAACTATAAAAAATACAGAGAATGAAAAGAAACAGATAGATTTTTTA
GTTCTTTAGGCCCGTAGTCTGCAAATCCTTTTATGATTTTCTATCAAACAAAAGAGGAAAATAGACCAGT
TGCAATCCAAACGAGAGTCTAATAGAATGAGGTCGAAAAGTAAATCGCGCGGGTTTGTTACTGATAAAGC
AGGCAAGACCTAAAATGTGTAAAGGGCAAAGTGTATACTTTGGCGTCACCCCTTACATATTTTAGGTCTT
TTTTTATTGTGCGTAACTAACTTGCCATCTTCAAACAGGAGGGCTGGAAGAAGCAGACCGCTAACACAGT
ACATAAAAAAGGAGACATGAACGATGAACATCAAAAAGTTTGCAAAACAAGCAACAGTATTAACCTTTAC
TACCGCACTGCTGGCAGGAGGCGCAACTCAAGCGTTTGCGAAAGAAACGAACCAAAAGCCATATAAGGAA
ACATACGGCATTTCCCATATTACACGCCATGATATGCTGCAAATCCCTGAACAGCAAAAAAATGAAAAAT
ATCAAGTTCCTGAATTCGATTCGTCCACAATTAAAAATATCTCTTCTGCAAAAGGCCTGGACGTTTGGGA
CAGCTGGCCATTACAAAACGCTGACGGCACTGTCGCAAACTATCACGGCTACCACATCGTCTTTGCATTA
GCCGGAGATCCTAAAAATGCGGATGACACATCGATTTACATGTTCTATCAAAAAGTCGGCGAAACTTCTA
TTGACAGCTGGAAAAACGCTGGCCGCGTCTTTAAAGACAGCGACAAATTCGATGCAAATGATTCTATCCT
AAAAGACCAAACACAAGAATGGTCAGGTTCAGCCACATTTACATCTGACGGAAAAATCCGTTTATTCTAC
ACTGATTTCTCCGGTAAACATTACGGCAAACAAACACTGACAACTGCACAAGTTAACGTATCAGCATCAG
ACAGCTCTTTGAACATCAACGGTGTAGAGGATTATAAATCAATCTTTGACGGTGACGGAAAAACGTATCA
AAATGTACAGCAGTTCATCGATGAAGGCAACTACAGCTCAGGCGACAACCATACGCTGAGAGATCCTCAC
TACGTAGAAGATAAAGGCCACAAATACTTAGTATTTGAAGCAAACACTGGAACTGAAGATGGCTACCAAG
GCGAAGAATCTTTATTTAACAAAGCATACTATGGCAAAAGCACATCATTCTTCCGTCAAGAAAGTCAAAA
ACTTCTGCAAAGCGATAAAAAACGCACGGCTGAGTTAGCAAACGGCGCTCTCGGTATGATTGAGCTAAAC
GATGATTACACACTGAAAAAAGTGATGAAACCGCTGATTGCATCTAACACAGTAACAGATGAAATTGAAC
GCGCGAACGTCTTTAAAATGAACGGCAAATGGTACCTGTTCACTGACTCCCGCGGATCAAAAATGACGAT
TGACGGCATTACGTCTAACGATATTTACATGCTTGGTTATGTTTCTAATTCTTTAACTGGCCCATACAAG
CCGCTGAACAAAACTGGCCTTGTGTTAAAAATGGATCTTGATCCTAACGATGTAACCTTTACTTACTCAC
ACTTCGCTGTACCTCAAGCGAAAGGAAACAATGTCGTGATTACAAGCTATATGACAAACAGAGGATTCTA
CGCAGACAAACAATCAACGTTTGCGCCAAGCTTCCTGCTGAACATCAAAGGCAAGAAAACATCTGTTGTC
AAAGACAGCATCCTTGAACAAGGACAATTAACAGTTAACAAATAAAAACGCAAAAGAAAATGCCGATGGC
CGCGGCGTTGTGACAATTTACCGAACAACTCCGCGGCCGGGAAGCCGATCTCGGCTTGAACGAATTGCAG
ATCTAGGGCGGCGGATTTGTCCTACTCAGGAGAGCGTTCACCGACAAACAACAGATAAAACGAAAGGCCC
AGTCTTTCGACTGAGCCTTTCGTTTTATTTGATGCCTGCC
Features (pLannotate 1.2.2; 18 found; start..end, strand, type, name):
     24..66      +  CDS            lacI (fragment): lac repressor; lacI; The lac repressor binds to the lac operator to inhibit transcription in E. coli. This inhibition can be relieved by adding lactose or isopropyl-β-D-thiogalactopyranoside (IPTG).
     79..100     +  protein_bind   CAP binding site: CAP binding activates transcription in the presence of cAMP. E. coli catabolite activator protein
    115..145     +  promoter       lac promoter: promoter for the E. coli lac operon
    153..169     +  protein_bind   lac operator: The lac repressor binds to the lac operator to inhibit transcription in E. coli. This inhibition can be relieved by adding lactose or isopropyl-β-D-thiogalactopyranoside (IPTG). lac repressor encoded by lacI
    206..262     -  misc_feature   MCS: pUC18/19 multiple cloning site
    259..416     +  CDS            lacZα (fragment): LacZα fragment of β-galactosidase; lacZ fragment
    422..521     -  misc_feature   bom (fragment): basis of mobility region from pBR322
    617..711     +  terminator     lambda t0 terminator: transcription terminator from phage lambda
    821..1633    +  CDS            aphA1: KKA1_ECOLX - Also known as nptI. Protein inferred from homology: Swiss-Prot protein existence level 3. Resistance to kanamycin and structurally-related aminoglycosides, including amikacin. From Escherichia coli.
   1682..1708    +  misc_feature   bom (fragment): basis of mobility region from pBR322
   1807..1862    -  rep_origin     RSF ori (fragment): Plasmids containing the RSF 1030 origin of replication can be propagated in E. coli cells that contain additional plasmids with compatible origins.
   1950..2495    -  rep_origin     p15A ori: Plasmids containing the medium-copy-number p15A origin of replication can be propagated in E. coli cells that contain a second plasmid with the ColE1 origin.
   2538..2836    -  CDS            traJ (fragment): oriT-recognizing protein; traJ
   2869..2978    -  oriT           oriT: incP origin of transfer
   3204..3317    +  CDS            traK (fragment): TRAK4_ECOLX - Experimental evidence at protein level: Swiss-Prot protein existence level 1. From Escherichia coli.
   3358..3803    +  promoter       sacB promoter: sacR; sacB promoter and control region
   3804..5225    +  CDS            SacB: secreted levansucrase that renders bacterial growth sensitive to sucrose; Bacillus subtilis sacB; negative selection marker
   5335..5421    -  terminator     rrnB T1 terminator: Escherichia coli rrnB; transcription terminator T1 from the E. coli rrnB gene
