[The description below was written by a language model from this plasmid's Addgene catalogue record and pLannotate feature annotations shown in this document.]
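Description:
EML8543_pEML41003 is an empty-backbone suicide vector for Agrobacterium, a 5,430-nt plasmid built around the p15A origin of replication. It is maintained at low copy in E. coli and selected with kanamycin through the aphA1 (nptI) aminoglycoside phosphotransferase gene. The record describes it as a suicide vector, which implies that the p15A replicon is not expected to be maintained in Agrobacterium. Kanamycin-resistant Agrobacterium cells should therefore arise only when the plasmid integrates into the genome by homologous recombination through a cloned homology region.

The feature table shows the parts typical of an allelic-exchange vector. A pUC18/19-type multiple cloning site sits within a lacZα fragment, downstream of the lac promoter, operator and CAP binding site. This provides a place to insert homology arms or modified alleles, and possibly blue/white screening, although the record does not confirm this. An incP (RP4/RK2-type) oriT with flanking traJ and traK fragments lets the plasmid be mobilised by conjugation from a donor strain that supplies transfer functions in trans. The short bom and RSF ori matches appear to be backbone remnants. The Bacillus subtilis sacB gene, under its native sacR promoter and control region, encodes levansucrase, which makes cells sensitive to sucrose. This allows counter-selection for a second crossover that removes the vector and leaves a markerless deletion or substitution. Lambda t0 and rrnB T1 terminators insulate the cassettes.

No insert is present. The associated publication concerns Agrobacterium-mediated genome editing in Arabidopsis, which suggests the vector is used to engineer Agrobacterium strains, but the record names no specific target loci.
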