Addgene plasmid #237864: EML8543_pEML41003
Purpose: (Empty Backbone) A suicide vector for Agrobacterium with kanamycin resistance.
Depositing lab: Erh-Min Lai. Depositing organization: Institute of Plant and Microbial Biology, Academia Sinica. Publication: Floral stage optimization and immune evasion enhance Agrobacterium-mediated genome editing in Arabidopsis. Liu MS, Huang TK, Wang YC, Wang SC, Wu CH, Kuo CH, Lai EM. New Phytol. 2025 Nov 30. doi: 10.1111/nph.70795. PubMed 41321035.
Backbone
  Vector backbone: p15A
Growth in bacteria
  Bacterial resistance: Kanamycin, 50 μg/mL
  Growth temperature: 37°C
  Growth strain: DH5alpha
  Copy number: Low Copy
Terms and licenses: Academic/Nonprofit Terms; Industry Terms: Not Available to Industry
How to cite: EML8543_pEML41003 was a gift from Erh-Min Lai (Addgene plasmid # 237864 ; http://n2t.net/addgene:237864 ; RRID:Addgene_237864)
